Addgene plasmid #57265: Dronpa-CathespinB-6
Purpose: Localization: Lysosomes, Excitation: 503, Emission: 518
Depositing lab: Michael Davidson. Depositing organization: Florida State University, Tallahassee.
Backbone
  Vector backbone: Dronpa
  Backbone size w/o insert (bp): 4750
  Vector type: Mammalian Expression
  Selectable markers: Neomycin (select with G418)
Growth in bacteria
  Bacterial resistance: Kanamycin, 50 μg/mL
  Growth temperature: 37°C
  Growth strain: DH5alpha
  Copy number: High Copy
Gene/Insert
  Gene/Insert name: CathespinB (alt name: NM_022597.2)
  Species: R. norvegicus (rat)
  Promoter: CMV
  Tag / fusion protein: Dronpa
  Cloning method: Unknown
  Sequencing primers: 5′ CMV-F; 3′ SV40pA-R
Terms and licenses: Academic/Nonprofit Terms; Industry Terms
Depositor comments: . Excitation = 503; Emission = 518
How to cite: Dronpa-CathespinB-6 was a gift from Michael Davidson (Addgene plasmid # 57265 ; http://n2t.net/addgene:57265 ; RRID:Addgene_57265)
