[The description below was written by a language model from this plasmid's Addgene catalogue record.]
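Description:
Dronpa-CathespinB-6 is a mammalian expression plasmid that produces rat (R. norvegicus) cathepsin B, spelled "CathespinB" in the record, fused to the fluorescent protein Dronpa. It is built on a Dronpa backbone of about 4.75 kb without the insert. In bacteria it is maintained as a high-copy plasmid under kanamycin selection. A neomycin resistance marker allows G418 selection of transfected mammalian cells, for example to derive stable lines. The record gives no feature table, so the origin of replication and other backbone elements are not listed. The use of an SV40 polyA reverse sequencing primer suggests that the expression cassette ends in an SV40 polyadenylation signal.

Expression of the fusion is driven by the CMV promoter, a strong constitutive promoter in most mammalian cell types. Cathepsin B is a lysosomal cysteine protease, and here it serves as a targeting moiety that carries Dronpa to lysosomes, the localization stated in the record. Dronpa is a green fluorescent protein, recorded with excitation at 503 nm and emission at 518 nm. It is generally known for reversible photoswitching between bright and dark states, which makes it useful for tracking and super-resolution imaging. The record does not explicitly state the orientation of the fusion or the meaning of the "6" in the name. In similar naming schemes that number often denotes the linker length in amino acids, but this is not confirmed here. The construct is intended as a lysosomal marker for fluorescence imaging in live or fixed mammalian cells.
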