>Addgene plasmid #57265 | Dronpa-CathespinB-6 | depositor partial sequence | sequence record 88403 | insert sequence
ATCCGCTAGCGCTACCGGACTCAGATCTCGAGCTCAAGCTTCGAATTCCAGGATGTGGTGGTCCTTGATC
CCTCTCTCTTGCCTGCTGGCACTGACCAGTGCCCATGACAAGCCTTCCTTTCACCCACTGTCGGACGACA
TGATTAACTATATCAACAAACAGAATACAACATGGCAGGCTGGACGCAACTTCTACAATGTTGACATAAG
CTATCTGAAGAAGCTGTGTGGAACTGTCCTGGGTGGACCCAAGCTGCCGGAAAGGGTTGGGTTCAGCGAG
GACATAAATCTACCTGAATCCTTTGATGCACGGGAACAGTGGTCCAATTGCCCGACCATCGCACAGATCA
GAGACCAGGGGTCCTGTGGCTCTTGTTGGGCATTTGGGGCAGTGGAAGCCATGTCTGACCGAATCTGCAT
TCACACCAATGGCCGAGTCAATGTGGAGGTGTCTGCTGAGGACCTGCTTACCTGCTGTGGTATCCAGTGT
GGGGATGGCTGTAATGGTGGCTATCCCTCTGGAGCATGGAACTTCTGGACTAGAAAAGGCCTGGTTTCTG
GTGGAGTATACAATTCTCATATAGGCTGCTTACCCTACACCATCCCTCCCTGTGAACACCATGTCAATGG
CTCCCGTCCCCCATGCACTGGAGAAGGAGATACTCCCAAGTGCAACAAGATGTGTGAGGCTGGCTACTCC
ACATCCTACAAGGAAGATAAGCACTATGGGTACACTTCCTACAGTGTGTCTGACAGCGAGAAGGAGATCA
TGGCGGAAATCTACAAAAATGGCCCAGTGGAGGGTGCTTTTACTGTGTTTTCTGACTTCTTGACTTACAA
ATCAGGCGTATACAAGCATGAAGCCGGTGATGTGATGGGAGGCCATGCCATCCGCATTCTGGGCTGGGGA
ATAGAGAATGGAGTACCCTACTGGCTGGTAGCAAACTCCTGGAACGTTGACTGGGGTGATAATGGTTTCT
TTAAAATCCTCAGAGGAGAGAACCACTGTGGAATTGAATCAGAAATCGTGGCTGGAATCCCACGCACTCA
GGATCCACCGGTCGCCACCATGGTGAGTGTGATTAAACCAGACATGAAGATCAAGCTGCGTATGGAAGGC
GCTGTAAATGGACACCCGTTCGCGATTGAAGGAGTTGGCCTTGGGAAGCCTTTCGAGGGAAAACAGAGTA
TGGACCTTAAAGTCAAAGAAGGCGGACCTCTGCCTTTCGCCTATGACATCTTGACAACTGTGTTCTGTTA
CGGCAACAGGGTATTCGCCAAATACCCAGAAAATATAGTAGACTATTTCAAGCAGTCGTTTCCTGAGGGC
TACTCTTGGGAACGAAGCATGAATTACGAAGACGGGGGCATTTGTAACGCGACAAACGACATAACCCTGG
ATGGTGACTGTTATATCTATGAAATTCGATTTGATGGTGTGAACTTTCCTGCCAATGGTCCAGTTATGCA
GAAGAGGACTGTGAAATGGGAGCCATCCACTGAGAAATTGTATGTGCGTGATGGAGTGCTGAAGGGTGAT
GTTAACATGGCTCTGTCGCTTGAAGGAGGTGGCCATTACCGATGTGACTTCAAAACTACTTATAAAGCTA
AGAAGGTTGTCCAGTTGCCAGACTATCACTTTGTGGACCACCACATTGAGATTAAAAGCCACGACAAAGA
TTACAGTAATGTTAATCTGCATGAGCACGCCGAAGCGCATTCTGAGCTGCCGAGGCAGGCCAAGTAATGA
TAGGCGGCCGCGACTCTAGATCATA
