>Addgene plasmid #57265 | Dronpa-CathespinB-6 | addgene partial sequence | sequence record 108185 | SV40pA-R 5'-GAAATTTGTGATGCTATTGC-3'
AGCTGCATAACAGTTAACAACAACAATTGCATTCATTTTATGTTTCAGGTTCAGGGGGAGGTGTGGGAGG
TTTTTTAAAGCAAGTAAAACCTCTACAAATGTGGTATGGCTGATTATGATCTAGAGTCGCGGCCGCCTAT
CATTACTTGGCCTGCCTCGGCAGCTCAGAATGCGCTTCGGCGTGCTCATGCAGATTAACATTACTGTAAT
CTTTGTCGTGGCTTTTAATCTCAATGTGGTGGTCCACAAAGTGATAGTCTGGCAACTGGACAACCTTCTT
AGCTTTATAAGTAGTTTTGAAGTCACATCGGTAATGGCCACCTCCTTCAAGCGACAGAGCCATGTTAACA
TCACCCTTCAGCACTCCATCACGCACATACAATTTCTCAGTGGATGGCTCCCATTTCACAGTCCTCTTCT
GCATAACTGGACCATTGGCAGGAAAGTTCACACCATCAAATCGAATTTCATAGATATAACAGTCACCATC
CAGGGTTATGTCGTTTGTCGCGTTACAAATGCCCCCGTCTTCGTAATTCATGCTTCGTTCCCAAGAGTAG
CCCTCAGGAAACGACTGCTTGAAATAGTCTACTATATTTTCTGGGTATTTGGCGAATACCCTGTTGCCGT
AACAGAACACAGTTGTCAAGATGTCATAGGCGAAAGGCAGAGGTCCGCCTTCTTTGACTTTAAGGTCCAT
ACTCTGTTTTCCCTCGAAAGGCTTCCCAAGGCCAACTCCTTCAATCGCGAACGGGTGTCCATTTACAGCG
CCTTCCATACGCAGCTTGATCTTCATGTCTGGTTTAATCACACTCACCATGGTGGCGACCGGTGGATCCT
GAGTGCGTGGGATTCCAGCCACGATTTCTGATTCAATTCCACAGTGGTTCTCTCCTCTGA
