>Addgene plasmid #57265 | Dronpa-CathespinB-6 | addgene partial sequence | sequence record 116081 | Dronpa-R 5'-TTCAATCGCGAACGGGTGTC-3'
TGTCTGGTTTAATCACACTCACCATGGTGGCGACCGGTGGATCCTGAGTGCGTGGGATTCCAGCCACGAT
TTCTGATTCAATTCCACAGTGGTTCTCTCCTCTGAGGATTTTAAAGAAACCATTATCACCCCAGTCAACG
TTCCAGGAGTTTGCTACCAGCCAGTAGGGTACTCCATTCTCTATTCCCCAGCCCAGAATGCGGATGGCAT
GGCCTCCCATCACATCACCGGCTTCATGCTTGTATACGCCTGATTTGTAAGTCAAGAAGTCAGAAAACAC
AGTAAAAGCACCCTCCACTGGGCCATTTTTGTAGATTTCCGCCATGATCTCCTTCTCGCTGTCAGACACA
CTGTAGGAAGTGTACCCATAGTGCTTATCTTCCTTGTAGGATGTGGAGTAGCCAGCCTCACACATCTTGT
TGCACTTGGGAGTATCTCCTTCTCCAGTGCATGGGGGACGGGAGCCATTGACATGGTGTTCACAGGGAGG
GATGGTGTAGGGTAAGCAGCCTATATGAGAATTGTATACTCCACCAGAAACCAGGCCTTTTCTAGTCCAG
AAGTTCCATGCTCCAGAGGGATAGCCACCATTACAGCCATCCCCA
